Addgene plasmid #102455: pSG84-pLas-TetRssrA
Purpose: Expresses TetR protein with ssrA degradation tag. The expression is controlled by a pLas promoter.
Depositing lab: Richard Murray. Depositing organization: California Institute of Technology. Publication: Construction of Incoherent Feedforward Loop Circuits in a Cell-Free System and in Cells. Guo S, Murray RM. ACS Synth Biol. 2019 Mar 15;8(3):606-610. doi: 10.1021/acssynbio.8b00493. Epub 2019 Mar 6. PubMed 30790525.
Backbone
  Vector backbone: pSC101
  Backbone size w/o insert (bp): 3875
  Total vector size (bp): 4496
  Vector type: Bacterial Expression
Growth in bacteria
  Bacterial resistance: Kanamycin, 50 μg/mL
  Growth temperature: 37°C
  Growth strain: JM109
  Copy number: Low Copy
Gene/Insert
  Gene/Insert name: TetR
  Insert size (bp): 621
  Entrez Gene: tetR (a.k.a. D616_p98057)
  Promoter: pLas
  Tag / fusion protein: ssrA (C terminal on insert)
  Cloning method: Unknown
  Sequencing primers: 5′ GAAGACAAATGTGCATTGTTC; 3′ AAGACAACATACGACTCTCAAGG
Terms and licenses: Academic/Nonprofit Terms; Industry Terms: Not Available to Industry
Depositor comments: Please visit https://www.biorxiv.org/content/early/2017/04/02/123190 for bioRxiv preprint.
How to cite: pSG84-pLas-TetRssrA was a gift from Richard Murray (Addgene plasmid # 102455 ; http://n2t.net/addgene:102455 ; RRID:Addgene_102455)
