[The description below was written by a language model from this plasmid's Addgene catalogue record and pLannotate feature annotations shown in this document.]
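Description:
pSG84-pLas-TetRssrA is a low-copy bacterial expression plasmid of about 4.5 kb built on a pSC101 backbone. It replicates through the pSC101 origin together with the plasmid-encoded Rep101 (RepA) initiator protein that this origin requires. Selection is with kanamycin, through a neo/nptII aminoglycoside phosphotransferase gene followed by a lambda t0 terminator. A short fragment annotated as Tn5 transposase lies next to the resistance gene and is most likely a remnant carried over with the Tn5-derived kanamycin cassette rather than a functional element.

The payload is a 621 bp tetR coding sequence, encoding the tetracycline repressor, fused at its C terminus to an LVA-variant ssrA degradation tag. This tag directs the protein to the ClpXP and ClpAP proteases, so the repressor turns over quickly and its level follows promoter activity more closely. According to the record, expression is driven by a pLas promoter. The promoter is not annotated as such in the feature table, but the region upstream of tetR contains a CAP binding site annotation and a match to the lasI 5' UTR RNA thermometer family, consistent with lasI-derived regulatory sequence. The pLas promoter normally responds to the LasR quorum-sensing regulator bound to its acyl-homoserine lactone signal. No lasR gene is annotated on this plasmid, so the activator would presumably have to be supplied from elsewhere. Transcription is terminated by tandem rrnB T1 and T7Te terminators.

The associated publication concerns incoherent feedforward loop circuits built in a cell-free system and in cells, where this plasmid would provide an inducible, unstable repressor component.
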