Features (pLannotate 1.2.2; 11 found; start..end, strand, type, name):
     15..36      -  protein_bind   CAP binding site: CAP binding activates transcription in the presence of cAMP. E. coli catabolite activator protein
    139..254     +  ncRNA          LasI thermometer: Accession: RF02759 - LasI 5' UTR ROSE like thermometer
    309..929     +  CDS            tetR: TETR2_ECOLX - Experimental evidence at protein level: Swiss-Prot protein existence level 1. TetR is the repressor of the tetracycline resistance element; its N-terminal region forms a helix-turn-helix structure and binds DNA. Binding of tetracycline to TetR reduces the repressor affinity for the tetracycline resistance gene (tetA) promoter operator sites. From Escherichia coli.
    933..962     +  CDS            ssrA tag (LVA) (fragment): C-terminal peptide that mediates degradation in bacteria through the ClpXP and ClpAP proteases (McGinness et al., 2006) mutant LVA variant that confers accelerated degradation under some conditions (Andersen et al., 1998)
   1084..1155    +  terminator     rrnB T1 terminator: transcription terminator T1 from the E. coli rrnB gene
   1171..1198    +  terminator     T7Te terminator: phage T7 early transcription terminator
   1729..2679    -  CDS            Rep101: RepA protein needed for replication with the pSC101 origin; rep101
   2727..2949    -  rep_origin     pSC101 ori: low-copy replication origin that requires the Rep101 protein
   3441..3535    -  terminator     lambda t0 terminator: transcription terminator from phage lambda
   3569..4360    -  CDS            neo: KKA2_KLEPN - Also known as kan, nptII. Experimental evidence at protein level: Swiss-Prot protein existence level 1. Resistance to kanamycin, neomycin, paromomycin, ribostamycin, butirosin and gentamicin B. From Klebsiella pneumoniae.
   4392..4496    -  CDS            tnpA (fragment): TN5P_ECOLX - Also known as tnp. Experimental evidence at protein level: Swiss-Prot protein existence level 1. Mediates transposition of transposon Tn5 by a 'cut and paste' mechanism. First, the monomeric transposase binds the 19 bp inverted DNA repeats flanking the transposon. Then, dimerization of the DNA- bound transposase creates a synaptic DNA complex. After nicking of the first DNA strand, excision of the transposon proceeds through a series of intermediates. The transposase then mediates the insertion of the transposon at a new site by strand transfer. The activity of the wild- type tran
>Addgene plasmid #102455 | pSG84-pLas-TetRssrA | addgene full sequence | sequence record 256397 | Addgene NGS Result
GACGTCGGTGCCTAATGAGTGAGCTAACTTACATTAATTGCGTTGCGCTCACTGCCCGCTTTCCAGTCGG
GAAACCTGAAGACAAATGTGCATTGTTCTCGTGTGAAGCCATTGCTCTGATCTTTTGGACGTTTCTTCGA
GCCTAGCAAGGGTCCGGGTTCACCGAAATCTATCTCATTTGCTAGTTATAAAATTATGAAATTTGTATAA
ATTCTTCAGAAGCGGGCCCAAGTTCACTTAAAAAGGAGATCAACAATGAAAGCAATTTTCGTACTGAAAC
ATCTTAATCATGCGGTGGAGGGTTTCTAATGTCTAGATTAGATAAAAGTAAAGTGATTAACAGCGCATTA
GAGCTGCTTAATGAGGTCGGAATCGAAGGTTTAACAACCCGTAAACTCGCCCAGAAGCTAGGTGTAGAGC
AGCCTACATTGTATTGGCATGTAAAAAATAAGCGGGCTTTGCTCGACGCCTTAGCCATTGAGATGTTAGA
TAGGCACCATACTCACTTTTGCCCTTTAGAAGGGGAAAGCTGGCAAGATTTTTTACGTAATAACGCTAAA
AGTTTTAGATGTGCTTTACTAAGTCATCGCGATGGAGCAAAAGTACATTTAGGTACACGGCCTACAGAAA
AACAGTATGAAACTCTCGAAAATCAATTAGCCTTTTTATGCCAACAAGGTTTTTCACTAGAGAATGCATT
ATATGCACTCAGCGCTGTGGGGCATTTTACTTTAGGTTGCGTATTGGAAGATCAAGAGCATCAAGTCGCT
AAAGAAGAAAGGGAAACACCTACTACTGATAGTATGCCGCCATTATTACGACAAGCTATCGAATTATTTG
ATCACCAAGGTGCAGAGCCAGCCTTCTTATTCGGCCTTGAATTGATCATATGCGGATTAGAAAAACAACT
TAAATGTGAAAGTGGGTCTGCAGCAAACGACGAAAACTACGCTTTAGCAGCTTAATGAACTAACGCATGA
GAAAGCCCCCGGAAGATCACCTTCCGGGGGCTTTTTTATTGCGCCCTTGAGAGTCGTATGTTGTCTTCTA
AGGATCCAAACTCGAGTAAGGATCTCCAGGCATCAAATAAAACGAAAGGCTCAGTCGAAAGACTGGGCCT
TTCGTTTTATCTGTTGTTTGTCGGTGAACGCTCTCTACTAGAGTCACACTGGCTCACCTTCGGGTGGGCC
TTTCTGCGTTTATACCTAGGGTACGGGTTTTGCTGCCCGCAAACGGGCTGTTCTGGTGTTGCTAGTTTGT
TATCAGAATCGCAGATCCGGCTTCAGCCGGTTTGCCGGCTGAAAGCGCTATTTCTTCCAGAATTGCCATG
ATTTTTTCCCCACGGGAGGCGTCACTGGCTCCCGTGTTGTCGGCAGCTTTGATTCGATAAGCAGCATCGC
CTGTTTCAGGCTGTCTATGTGTGACTGTTGAGCTGTAACAAGTTGTCTCAGGTGTTCAATTTCATGTTCT
AGTTGCTTTGTTTTACTGGTTTCACCTGTTCTATTAGGTGTTACATGCTGTTCATCTGTTACATTGTCGA
TCTGTTCATGGTGAACAGCTTTGAATGCACCAAAAACTCGTAAAAGCTCTGATGTATCTATCTTTTTTAC
ACCGTTTTCATCTGTGCATATGGACAGTTTTCCCTTTGATATGTAACGGTGAACAGTTGTTCTACTTTTG
TTTGTTAGTCTTGATGCTTCACTGATAGATACAAGAGCCATAAGAACCTCAGATCCTTCCGTATTTAGCC
AGTATGTTCTCTAGTGTGGTTCGTTGTTTTTGCGTGAGCCATGAGAACGAACCATTGAGATCATACTTAC
TTTGCATGTCACTCAAAAATTTTGCCTCAAAACTGGTGAGCTGAATTTTTGCAGTTAAAGCATCGTGTAG
TGTTTTTCTTAGTCCGTTATGTAGGTAGGAATCTGATGTAATGGTTGTTGGTATTTTGTCACCATTCATT
TTTATCTGGTTGTTCTCAAGTTCGGTTACGAGATCCATTTGTCTATCTAGTTCAACTTGGAAAATCAACG
TATCAGTCGGGCGGCCTCGCTTATCAACCACCAATTTCATATTGCTGTAAGTGTTTAAATCTTTACTTAT
TGGTTTCAAAACCCATTGGTTAAGCCTTTTAAACTCATGGTAGTTATTTTCAAGCATTAACATGAACTTA
AATTCATCAAGGCTAATCTCTATATTTGCCTTGTGAGTTTTCTTTTGTGTTAGTTCTTTTAATAACCACT
CATAAATCCTCATAGAGTATTTGTTTTCAAAAGACTTAACATGTTCCAGATTATATTTTATGAATTTTTT
TAACTGGAAAAGATAAGGCAATATCTCTTCACTAAAAACTAATTCTAATTTTTCGCTTGAGAACTTGGCA
TAGTTTGTCCACTGGAAAATCTCAAAGCCTTTAACCAAAGGATTCCTGATTTCCACAGTTCTCGTCATCA
GCTCTCTGGTTGCTTTAGCTAATACACCATAAGCATTTTCCCTACTGATGTTCATCATCTGAGCGTATTG
GTTATAAGTGAACGATACCGTCCGTTCTTTCCTTGTAGGGTTTTCAATCGTGGGGTTGAGTAGTGCCACA
CAGCATAAAATTAGCTTGGTTTCATGCTCCGTTAAGTCATAGCGACTAATCGCTAGTTCATTTGCTTTGA
AAACAACTAATTCAGACATACATCTCAATTGGTCTAGGTGATTTTAATCACTATACCAATTGAGATGGGC
TAGTCAATGATAATTACTAGTCCTTTTCCCGGGTGATCTGGGTATCTGTAAATTCTGCTAGACCTTTGCT
GGAAAACTTGTAAATTCTGCTAGACCCTCTGTAAATTCCGCTAGACCTTTGTGTGTTTTTTTTGTTTATA
TTCAAGTGGTTATAATTTATAGAATAAAGAAAGAATAAAAAAAGATAAAAAGAATAGATCCCAGCCCTGT
GTATAACTCACTACTTTAGTCAGTTCCGCAGTATTACAAAAGGATGTCGCAAACGCTGTTTGCTCCTCTA
CAAAACAGACCTTAAAACCCTAAAGGCTTAAGTAGCACCCTCGCAAGCTCGGGCAAATCGCTGAATATTC
CTTTTGTCTCCGACCATCAGGCACCTGAGTCGCTGTCTTTTTCGTGACATTCAGTTCGCTGCGCTCACGG
CTCTGGCAGTGAATGGGGGTAAATGGCACTACAGGCGCCTTTTATGGATTCATGCAAGGAAACTACCCAT
AATACAAGAAAAGCCCGTCACGGGCTTCTCAGGGCGTTTTATGGCGGGTCTGCTATGTGGTGCTATCTGA
CTTTTTGCTGTTCAGCAGTTCCTGCCCTCTGATTTTCCAGTCTGACCACTTCGGATTATCCCGTGACAGG
TCATTCAGACTGGCTAATGCACCCAGTAAGGCAGCGGTATCATCAACAGGCTTACCCGTCTTACTGTCCC
TAGTGCTTGGATTCTCACCAATAAAAAACGCCCGGCGGCAACCGAGCGTTCTGAACAAATCCAGATGGAG
TTCTGAGGTCATTACTGGATCTATCAACAGGAGTCCAAGCGAGCTCTCGAACCCCAGAGTCCCGCTCAGA
AGAACTCGTCAAGAAGGCGATAGAAGGCGATGCGCTGCGAATCGGGAGCGGCGATACCGTAAAGCACGAG
GAAGCGGTCAGCCCATTCGCCGCCAAGCTCTTCAGCAATATCACGGGTAGCCAACGCTATGTCCTGATAG
CGGTCCGCCACACCCAGCCGGCCACAGTCGATGAATCCAGAAAAGCGGCCATTTTCCACCATGATATTCG
GCAAGCAGGCATCGCCATGGGTCACGACGAGATCCTCGCCGTCGGGCATGCGCGCCTTGAGCCTGGCGAA
CAGTTCGGCTGGCGCGAGCCCCTGATGCTCTTCGTCCAGATCATCCTGATCGACAAGACCGGCTTCCATC
CGAGTACGTGCTCGCTCGATGCGATGTTTCGCTTGGTGGTCGAATGGGCAGGTAGCCGGATCAAGCGTAT
GCAGCCGCCGCATTGCATCAGCCATGATGGATACTTTCTCGGCAGGAGCAAGGTGAGATGACAGGAGATC
CTGCCCCGGCACTTCGCCCAATAGCAGCCAGTCCCTTCCCGCTTCAGTGACAACGTCGAGCACAGCTGCG
CAAGGAACGCCCGTCGTGGCCAGCCACGATAGCCGCGCTGCCTCGTCCTGCAGTTCATTCAGGGCACCGG
ACAGGTCGGTCTTGACAAAAAGAACCGGGCGCCCCTGCGCTGACAGCCGGAACACGGCGGCATCAGAGCA
GCCGATTGTCTGTTGTGCCCAGTCATAGCCGAATAGCCTCTCCACCCAAGCGGCCGGAGAACCTGCGTGC
AATCCATCTTGTTCAATCATGCGAAACGATCCTCATCCTGTCTCTTGATCAGATCATGATCCCCTGCGCC
ATCAGATCCTTGGCGGCAAGAAAGCCATCCAGTTTACTTTGCAGGGCTTCCCAACCTTACCAGAGGGCGC
CCCAGCTGGCAATTCC
